LOCUS       Exported 10890 bp ds-DNA circular SYN 13-MAY-2021
DEFINITION  Encodes Y2H Gal4 activation domain for Hsh155 P369E.
ACCESSION   .
VERSION     .
KEYWORDS    pGADT7 Hsh155 P369E
SOURCE      synthetic DNA construct
  ORGANISM  synthetic DNA construct
REFERENCE   1 (bases 1 to 10890)
  AUTHORS   Carrocci TJ, Zoerner DM, Paulson JC, Hoskins AA
  TITLE     SF3b1 mutations associated with myelodysplastic syndromes alter the
            fidelity of branchsite selection in yeast.
  JOURNAL   Nucleic Acids Res. 2017 Jan 6. pii: gkw1349. doi:
            10.1093/nar/gkw1349.
  PUBMED    28062854
REFERENCE   2 (bases 1 to 10890)
  AUTHORS   .
  TITLE     Direct Submission
  JOURNAL   Exported May 13, 2021 from SnapGene Server 1.1.58
            http://www.snapgene.com
FEATURES             Location/Qualifiers
     source          1..10890
                     /organism="synthetic DNA construct"
                     /mol_type="other DNA"
     promoter        771..1475
                     /gene="S. cerevisiae ADH1"
                     /label=ADH1 promoter
                     /note="promoter for alcohol dehydrogenase 1"
     CDS             1521..1541
                     /codon_start=1
                     /product="nuclear localization signal of SV40 (simian virus
                     40) large T antigen"
                     /label=SV40 NLS
                     /translation="PKKKRKV"
     CDS             1557..1898
                     /codon_start=1
                     /gene="Saccharomyces cerevisiae GAL4 (truncated)"
                     /product="activation domain of the GAL4 transcriptional
                     activator"
                     /label=GAL4 activation domain
                     /translation="ANFNQSGNIADSSLSFTFTNSSNGPNLITTQTNSQALSQPIASSN
                     VHDNFMNNEITASKIDDGNNSKPLSPGWTDQTAYNAFGITTGMFNTTTMDDVYNYLFDD
                     EDTPPNPKKE"
     primer_bind     1904..1923
                     /label=T7
                     /note="T7 promoter, forward primer"
     promoter        1904..1922
                     /label=T7 promoter
                     /note="promoter for bacteriophage T7 RNA polymerase"
     regulatory      1929..1938
                     /regulatory_class="other"
                     /note="vertebrate consensus sequence for strong initiation
                     of translation (Kozak, 1987)"
     CDS             1941..1967
                     /codon_start=1
                     /product="HA (human influenza hemagglutinin) epitope tag"
                     /label=HA
                     /translation="YPYDVPDYA"
     terminator      5318..5505
                     /gene="S. cerevisiae ADH1"
                     /label=ADH1 terminator
                     /note="transcription terminator for the S. cerevisiae
                     alcohol dehydrogenase 1 (ADH1) gene"
     primer_bind     complement(5373..5397)
                     /label=pHybLex-R
                     /note="ADH terminator, reverse primer"
     CDS             complement(5622..6716)
                     /codon_start=1
                     /gene="S. cerevisiae LEU2"
                     /product="3-isopropylmalate dehydrogenase, required for
                     leucine biosynthesis"
                     /label=LEU2
                     /note="yeast auxotrophic marker"
                     /translation="MSAPKKIVVLPGDHVGQEITAEAIKVLKAISDVRSNVKFDFENHL
                     IGGAAIEATGVPLPDEALEASKKADAVLLGAVGGPKWGTGSVRPEQGLLKIRKELQLYA
                     NLRPCNFASDSLLDLSPIKPQFAKGTDFVVVRELVGGIYFGKRKEDDGDGVAWDSEQYT
                     VPEVQRITRMAAFMALQHEPPLPIWSLDKANVLASSRLWRKTVEETIKNEFPTLKVQHQ
                     LIDSAAMILVKNPTHLNGIIITSNMFGDIISDEASVIPGSLGLLPSASLASLPDKNTAF
                     GLYEPCHGSAPDLPKNKVNPIATILSAAMMLKLSLNLPEEGKAIEDAVKKVLDAGIRTG
                     DLGGSNSTTEVGDAVAEEVKKILA"
     promoter        complement(6717..7122)
                     /gene="S. cerevisiae LEU2"
                     /label=LEU2 promoter
     primer_bind     complement(7164..7180)
                     /label=M13 rev
                     /note="common sequencing primer, one of multiple similar
                     variants"
     primer_bind     complement(7164..7180)
                     /label=M13 Reverse
                     /note="In lacZ gene. Also called M13-rev"
     primer_bind     complement(7177..7199)
                     /label=M13/pUC Reverse
                     /note="In lacZ gene"
     protein_bind    7188..7204
                     /label=lac operator
                     /bound_moiety="lac repressor encoded by lacI"
                     /note="The lac repressor binds to the lac operator to
                     inhibit transcription in E. coli. This inhibition can be
                     relieved by adding lactose or
                     isopropyl-beta-D-thiogalactopyranoside (IPTG)."
     promoter        complement(7212..7242)
                     /label=lac promoter
                     /note="promoter for the E. coli lac operon"
     protein_bind    7257..7278
                     /label=CAP binding site
                     /bound_moiety="E. coli catabolite activator protein"
                     /note="CAP binding activates transcription in the presence
                     of cAMP."
     protein_bind    complement(7333..7366)
                     /label=loxP
                     /bound_moiety="Cre recombinase"
                     /note="Cre-mediated recombination occurs in the 8-bp core
                     sequence (GCATACAT)."
     protein_bind    complement(7444..7477)
                     /label=loxP
                     /bound_moiety="Cre recombinase"
                     /note="Cre-mediated recombination occurs in the 8-bp core
                     sequence (GCATACAT)."
     primer_bind     complement(7546..7563)
                     /label=L4440
                     /note="L4440 vector, forward primer"
     rep_origin      complement(7717..8305)
                     /direction=LEFT
                     /label=ori
                     /note="high-copy-number ColE1/pMB1/pBR322/pUC origin of
                     replication"
     primer_bind     complement(7797..7816)
                     /label=pBR322ori-F
                     /note="pBR322 origin, forward primer"
     CDS             complement(8476..9336)
                     /codon_start=1
                     /gene="bla"
                     /product="beta-lactamase"
                     /label=AmpR
                     /note="confers resistance to ampicillin, carbenicillin, and
                     related antibiotics"
                     /translation="MSIQHFRVALIPFFAAFCLPVFAHPETLVKVKDAEDQLGARVGYI
                     ELDLNSGKILESFRPEERFPMMSTFKVLLCGAVLSRIDAGQEQLGRRIHYSQNDLVEYS
                     PVTEKHLTDGMTVRELCSAAITMSDNTAANLLLTTIGGPKELTAFLHNMGDHVTRLDRW
                     EPELNEAIPNDERDTTMPVAMATTLRKLLTGELLTLASRQQLIDWMEADKVAGPLLRSA
                     LPAGWFIADKSGAGERGSRGIIAALGPDGKPSRIVVIYTTGSQATMDERNRQIAEIGAS
                     LIKHW"
     primer_bind     9099..9118
                     /label=Amp-R
                     /note="Ampicillin resistance gene, reverse primer"
     promoter        complement(9337..9441)
                     /gene="bla"
                     /label=AmpR promoter
     primer_bind     9509..9527
                     /label=pBRforEco
                     /note="pBR322 vectors, upsteam of EcoRI site, forward
                     primer"
     primer_bind     complement(9565..9587)
                     /label=pGEX 3'
                     /note="pGEX vectors, reverse primer"
     primer_bind     9687..9706
                     /label=pRS-marker
                     /note="pRS vectors, use to sequence yeast selectable
                     marker"
     rep_origin      9723..10887
                     /label=2u ori
                     /note="yeast 2u plasmid origin of replication"
ORIGIN
        1 tgcatgcctg caggtcgaga tccgggatcg aagaaatgat ggtaaatgaa ataggaaatc
       61 aaggagcatg aaggcaaaag acaaatataa gggtcgaacg aaaaataaag tgaaaagtgt
      121 tgatatgatg tatttggctt tgcggcgccg aaaaaacgag tttacgcaat tgcacaatca
      181 tgctgactct gtggcggacc cgcgctcttg ccggcccggc gataacgctg ggcgtgaggc
      241 tgtgcccggc ggagtttttt gcgcctgcat tttccaaggt ttaccctgcg ctaaggggcg
      301 agattggaga agcaataaga atgccggttg gggttgcgat gatgacgacc acgacaactg
      361 gtgtcattat ttaagttgcc gaaagaacct gagtgcattt gcaacatgag tatactagaa
      421 gaatgagcca agacttgcga gacgcgagtt tgccggtggt gcgaacaata gagcgaccat
      481 gaccttgaag gtgagacgcg cataaccgct agagtacttt gaagaggaaa cagcaatagg
      541 gttgctacca gtataaatag acaggtacat acaacactgg aaatggttgt ctgtttgagt
      601 acgctttcaa ttcatttggg tgtgcacttt attatgttac aatatggaag ggaactttac
      661 acttctccta tgcacatata ttaattaaag tccaatgcta gtagagaagg ggggtaacac
      721 ccctccgcgc tcttttccga tttttttcta aaccgtggaa tatttcggat atccttttgt
      781 tgtttccggg tgtacaatat ggacttcctc ttttctggca accaaaccca tacatcggga
      841 ttcctataat accttcgttg gtctccctaa catgtaggtg gcggagggga gatatacaat
      901 agaacagata ccagacaaga cataatgggc taaacaagac tacaccaatt acactgcctc
      961 attgatggtg gtacataacg aactaatact gtagccctag acttgatagc catcatcata
     1021 tcgaagtttc actacccttt ttccatttgc catctattga agtaataata ggcgcatgca
     1081 acttcttttc tttttttttc ttttctctct cccccgttgt tgtctcacca tatccgcaat
     1141 gacaaaaaaa tgatggaaga cactaaagga aaaaattaac gacaaagaca gcaccaacag
     1201 atgtcgttgt tccagagctg atgaggggta tctcgaagca cacgaaactt tttccttcct
     1261 tcattcacgc acactactct ctaatgagca acggtatacg gccttccttc cagttacttg
     1321 aatttgaaat aaaaaaaagt ttgctgtctt gctatcaagt ataaatagac ctgcaattat
     1381 taatcttttg tttcctcgtc attgttctcg ttccctttct tccttgtttc tttttctgca
     1441 caatatttca agctatacca agcatacaat caactccaag ctttgcaaag atggataaag
     1501 cggaattaat tcccgagcct ccaaaaaaga agagaaaggt cgaattgggt accgccgcca
     1561 attttaatca aagtgggaat attgctgata gctcattgtc cttcactttc actaacagta
     1621 gcaacggtcc gaacctcata acaactcaaa caaattctca agcgctttca caaccaattg
     1681 cctcctctaa cgttcatgat aacttcatga ataatgaaat cacggctagt aaaattgatg
     1741 atggtaataa ttcaaaacca ctgtcacctg gttggacgga ccaaactgcg tataacgcgt
     1801 ttggaatcac tacagggatg tttaatacca ctacaatgga tgatgtatat aactatctat
     1861 tcgatgatga agatacccca ccaaacccaa aaaaagagat ctttaatacg actcactata
     1921 gggcgagcgc cgccatggag tacccatacg acgtaccaga ttacgctcat atggccatgg
     1981 aggccagtga attccacccg ggaatgagtc atccgattca atttgtaaac gctaataata
     2041 gcgataagag ccaccaatta ggcggtcaat attctattcc tcaggatttg agggaaaacc
     2101 tgcagaaaga agctgcacgt attggtgaga acgaaaaaga tgtgctacag gaaaaaatgg
     2161 aaactaggac agtgcaaaat cgagaggatt cataccacaa aagaaggttt gatatgaagt
     2221 ttgagccgga ttccgataca caaactgtta cgtcttcaga aaatacccaa gacgctgtcg
     2281 tgccaaggaa aagaaaatct cgttgggatg taaaagggta cgagccacct gatgaatctt
     2341 caacagcggt caaagaaaac tctgatagtg ctttggttaa tgtagaagga atccatgatt
     2401 tgatgttttt taaaccttct gaccataaat atttcgccga cgttatatcc aaaaaaccca
     2461 tagatgagtt aaataaggat gaaaagaaag aaagaaccct gtcgatgtta cttctgaaaa
     2521 taaaaaatgg caatacagcg agtaggagga cttctatgcg gattttaacc gataaagctg
     2581 ttacatttgg tccagaaatg atatttaacc gcttattgcc catattacta gacagaagtt
     2641 tggaagacca ggaaagacat ctaatgatca agaccataga tcgcgtcctt taccagctag
     2701 gagatttaac aaaaccttac gttcacaaaa tacttgtagt agctgcccca ttgctaatag
     2761 atgaagatcc aatggttcgt tcaacaggcc aggagataat caccaatctg tctacagtcg
     2821 ctggcctaaa aaccattcta acagtaatga gacctgatat tgagaatgag gatgagtatg
     2881 ttagaaatgt aacttcaaga gcggcggctg tggtggcaaa agcccttggt gttaatcaat
     2941 tgcttccttt catcaatgca gcatgccact cacggaagtc ttggaaagca aggcatactg
     3001 gcataaaaat tgtgcagcaa ataggtatac ttttgggaat aggtgtcttg aatcatctta
     3061 ctgggctgat gagttgtatc aaagactgcc taatggatga tcacgttgaa gtgcgaattg
     3121 ttacagcaca tactttatca acactagcag aaaattctta tccatatggt atcgaagttt
     3181 tcaacgttgt actggagcca ttatggaagg gtataagaag tcatcgtggt aaagtgctat
     3241 cttctttttt aaaagctgtt ggatctatga tcccattgat ggacccagag tatgccggtt
     3301 attataccac agaagcaatg agaataatta gacgtgaatt cgactctccc gatgatgaaa
     3361 tgaaaaagac cattctttta gtattacaaa aatgtagcgc tgtagaatcc ataacgccaa
     3421 aatttctgag agaagaaatc gcgccagaat tctttcaaaa attttgggtc agacgagtgg
     3481 cattggatag accattaaac aaagttgtta catatactac tgttacatta gcaaagaaat
     3541 taggttgttc ttataccatt gataaattat taacaccatt gagagatgaa gctgagccgt
     3601 tcagaacaat ggctgtccat gctgttacta gaacagtaaa cttattaggg acagcagatt
     3661 tagatgagag attagaaacg aggcttattg atgcgctctt gatagcattt caagaacaaa
     3721 caaatagtga ttctataatc tttaaagggt ttggggcagt gacggtgtca cttgacatcc
     3781 gtatgaaacc gtttttagca cccattgtga gtacgatttt aaatcattta aagcataaaa
     3841 ctcccttggt tcgtcaacat gcagcagatc tatgtgccat actaatacca gtcatcaaga
     3901 actgtcacga attcgaaatg ttgaataaat tgaacattat attgtatgaa tccttaggcg
     3961 aagtatatcc agaggtatta ggttctataa tcaacgctat gtactgtatt actagcgtaa
     4021 tggatttgga taaactacaa cctcctatta atcaaatttt accaacctta actccaattt
     4081 taagaaacaa gcatagaaaa gtcgaagtaa acactatcaa atttgttgga cttattggta
     4141 aattagcacc tacctatgca cctcctaaag aatggatgag aatatgtttt gaactattag
     4201 aacttttgaa aagtacaaat aaagaaataa gaagatcagc aaatgccacg tttggattca
     4261 ttgctgaagc aattggacct cacgatgttc ttgttgcgtt attgaacaat ttaaaggttc
     4321 aagaacgtca gttacgtgta tgcacggctg ttgctatcgg tatcgttgct aaagtgtgtg
     4381 gtccttacaa cgtgctgcca gtaatcatga atgaatacac aacaccagag actaatgttc
     4441 aaaacggtgt tctcaaggcc atgtcattca tgtttgagta cattggtaac atgtctaagg
     4501 attacatata cttcataaca ccattattag aagatgcact caccgatagg gatttagttc
     4561 atcgtcagac agcgtcgaac gtaataaccc acttagcttt aaactgttca ggtacaggtc
     4621 acgaagatgc cttcattcat ttaatgaatc ttctaatacc caatattttt gaaacttcac
     4681 cacatgctat tatgcgtatt ttagaaggtt tggaggcact gagtcaagct cttggccctg
     4741 gactattcat gaactacata tgggcaggat tgttccatcc agcgaagaat gtaaggaaag
     4801 cattttggag ggtgtataat aacatgtacg taatgtacca ggacgccatg gtaccttttt
     4861 accccgttac accagacaac aatgaagaat atatagaaga actggattta gttctgtgag
     4921 gatccatcga gctcgagctg cagatgaatc gtagatactg aaaaaccccg caagttcact
     4981 tcaactgtgc atcgtgcacc atctcaattt ctttcattta tacatcgttt tgccttcttt
     5041 tatgtaacta tactcctcta agtttcaatc ttggccatgt aacctctgat ctatagaatt
     5101 ttttaaatga ctagaattaa tgcccatctt ttttttggac ctaaattctt catgaaaata
     5161 tattacgagg gcttattcag aagctttgga cttcttcgcc agaggtttgg tcaagtctcc
     5221 aatcaaggtt gtcggcttgt ctaccttgcc agaaatttac gaaaagatgg aaaagggtca
     5281 aatcgttggt agatacgttg ttgacacttc taaataagcg aatttcttat gatttatgat
     5341 ttttattatt aaataagtta taaaaaaaat aagtgtatac aaattttaaa gtgactctta
     5401 ggttttaaaa cgaaaattct tattcttgag taactctttc ctgtaggtca ggttgctttc
     5461 tcaggtatag catgaggtcg ctcttattga ccacacctct accggccggt cgaaattccc
     5521 ctaccctatg aacatattcc attttgtaat ttcgtgtcgt ttctattatg aatttcattt
     5581 ataaagttta tgtacaaata tcataaaaaa agagaatctt tttaagcaag gattttctta
     5641 acttcttcgg cgacagcatc accgacttcg gtggtactgt tggaaccacc taaatcacca
     5701 gttctgatac ctgcatccaa aaccttttta actgcatctt caatggcctt accttcttca
     5761 ggcaagttca atgacaattt caacatcatt gcagcagaca agatagtggc gatagggttg
     5821 accttattct ttggcaaatc tggagcagaa ccgtggcatg gttcgtacaa accaaatgcg
     5881 gtgttcttgt ctggcaaaga ggccaaggac gcagatggca acaaacccaa ggaacctggg
     5941 ataacggagg cttcatcgga gatgatatca ccaaacatgt tgctggtgat tataatacca
     6001 tttaggtggg ttgggttctt aactaggatc atggcggcag aatcaatcaa ttgatgttga
     6061 accttcaatg taggaaattc gttcttgatg gtttcctcca cagtttttct ccataatctt
     6121 gaagaggcca aaacattagc tttatccaag gaccaaatag gcaatggtgg ctcatgttgt
     6181 agggccatga aagcggccat tcttgtgatt ctttgcactt ctggaacggt gtattgttca
     6241 ctatcccaag cgacaccatc accatcgtct tcctttctct taccaaagta aatacctccc
     6301 actaattctc tgacaacaac gaagtcagta cctttagcaa attgtggctt gattggagat
     6361 aagtctaaaa gagagtcgga tgcaaagtta catggtctta agttggcgta caattgaagt
     6421 tctttacgga tttttagtaa accttgttca ggtctaacac tacctgtacc ccatttagga
     6481 ccacccacag cacctaacaa aacggcatca gccttcttgg aggcttccag cgcctcatct
     6541 ggaagtggga cacctgtagc ttcgatagca gcaccaccaa ttaaatgatt ttcgaaatcg
     6601 aacttgacat tggaacgaac atcagaaata gctttaagaa ccttaatggc ttcggctgtg
     6661 atttcttgac caacgtggtc acctggcaaa acgacgatct tcttaggggc agacattaga
     6721 atggtatatc cttgaaatat atatatatat tgctgaaatg taaaaggtaa gaaaagttag
     6781 aaagtaagac gattgctaac cacctattgg aaaaaacaat aggtccttaa ataatattgt
     6841 caacttcaag tattgtgatg caagcattta gtcatgaacg cttctctatt ctatatgaaa
     6901 agccggttcc ggcgctctca cctttccttt ttctcccaat ttttcagttg aaaaaggtat
     6961 atgcgtcagg cgacctctga aattaacaaa aaatttccag tcatcgaatt tgattctgtg
     7021 cgatagcgcc cctgtgtgtt ctcgttatgt tgaggaaaaa aataatggtt gctaagagat
     7081 tcgaactctt gcatcttacg atacctgagt attcccacag ttgggggatc tcgactctag
     7141 ctagaggatc aattcgtaat catgtcatag ctgtttcctg tgtgaaattg ttatccgctc
     7201 acaattccac acaacatacg agccggaagc ataaagtgta aagcctgggg tgcctaatga
     7261 gtgagctaac tcacattaat tgcgttgcgc tcactgcccg ctttccagtc gggaaacctg
     7321 tcgtgccagc tgataacttc gtataatgta tgctatacga agttattagg tctgaagagg
     7381 agtttacgtc cagccaagct agcttggctg caggtcgagc ggccgcgatc cggaaccctt
     7441 aatataactt cgtataatgt atgctatacg aagttatcag ctgcattaat gaatcggcca
     7501 acgcgcgggg agaggcggtt tgcgtattgg gcgctcttcc gcttcctcgc tcactgactc
     7561 gctgcgctcg gtcgttcggc tgcggcgagc ggtatcagct cactcaaagg cggtaatacg
     7621 gttatccaca gaatcagggg ataacgcagg aaagaacatg tgagcaaaag gccagcaaaa
     7681 ggccaggaac cgtaaaaagg ccgcgttgct ggcgtttttc cataggctcc gcccccctga
     7741 cgagcatcac aaaaatcgac gctcaagtca gaggtggcga aacccgacag gactataaag
     7801 ataccaggcg tttccccctg gaagctccct cgtgcgctct cctgttccga ccctgccgct
     7861 taccggatac ctgtccgcct ttctcccttc gggaagcgtg gcgctttctc atagctcacg
     7921 ctgtaggtat ctcagttcgg tgtaggtcgt tcgctccaag ctgggctgtg tgcacgaacc
     7981 ccccgttcag cccgaccgct gcgccttatc cggtaactat cgtcttgagt ccaacccggt
     8041 aagacacgac ttatcgccac tggcagcagc cactggtaac aggattagca gagcgaggta
     8101 tgtaggcggt gctacagagt tcttgaagtg gtggcctaac tacggctaca ctagaagaac
     8161 agtatttggt atctgcgctc tgctgaagcc agttaccttc ggaaaaagag ttggtagctc
     8221 ttgatccggc aaacaaacca ccgctggtag cggtggtttt tttgtttgca agcagcagat
     8281 tacgcgcaga aaaaaaggat ctcaagaaga tcctttgatc ttttctacgg ggtctgacgc
     8341 tcagtggaac gaaaactcac gttaagggat tttggtcatg agattatcaa aaaggatctt
     8401 cacctagatc cttttaaatt aaaaatgaag ttttaaatca atctaaagta tatatgagta
     8461 aacttggtct gacagttacc aatgcttaat cagtgaggca cctatctcag cgatctgtct
     8521 atttcgttca tccatagttg cctgactccc cgtcgtgtag ataactacga tacgggaggg
     8581 cttaccatct ggccccagtg ctgcaatgat accgcgagac ccacgctcac cggctccaga
     8641 tttatcagca ataaaccagc cagccggaag ggccgagcgc agaagtggtc ctgcaacttt
     8701 atccgcctcc atccagtcta ttaattgttg ccgggaagct agagtaagta gttcgccagt
     8761 taatagtttg cgcaacgttg ttgccattgc tacaggcatc gtggtgtcac gctcgtcgtt
     8821 tggtatggct tcattcagct ccggttccca acgatcaagg cgagttacat gatcccccat
     8881 gttgtgcaaa aaagcggtta gctccttcgg tcctccgatc gttgtcagaa gtaagttggc
     8941 cgcagtgtta tcactcatgg ttatggcagc actgcataat tctcttactg tcatgccatc
     9001 cgtaagatgc ttttctgtga ctggtgagta ctcaaccaag tcattctgag aatagtgtat
     9061 gcggcgaccg agttgctctt gcccggcgtc aatacgggat aataccgcgc cacatagcag
     9121 aactttaaaa gtgctcatca ttggaaaacg ttcttcgggg cgaaaactct caaggatctt
     9181 accgctgttg agatccagtt cgatgtaacc cactcgtgca cccaactgat cttcagcatc
     9241 ttttactttc accagcgttt ctgggtgagc aaaaacagga aggcaaaatg ccgcaaaaaa
     9301 gggaataagg gcgacacgga aatgttgaat actcatactc ttcctttttc aatattattg
     9361 aagcatttat cagggttatt gtctcatgag cggatacata tttgaatgta tttagaaaaa
     9421 taaacaaata ggggttccgc gcacatttcc ccgaaaagtg ccacctgacg tctaagaaac
     9481 cattattatc atgacattaa cctataaaaa taggcgtatc acgaggccct ttcgtctcgc
     9541 gcgtttcggt gatgacggtg aaaacctctg acacatgcag ctcccggaga cggtcacagc
     9601 ttgtctgtaa gcggatgccg ggagcagaca agcccgtcag ggcgcgtcag cgggtgttgg
     9661 cgggtgtcgg ggctggctta actatgcggc atcagagcag attgtactga gagtgcacca
     9721 taacgcattt aagcataaac acgcactatg ccgttcttct catgtatata tatatacagg
     9781 caacacgcag atataggtgc gacgtgaaca gtgagctgta tgtgcgcagc tcgcgttgca
     9841 ttttcggaag cgctcgtttt cggaaacgct ttgaagttcc tattccgaag ttcctattct
     9901 ctagctagaa agtataggaa cttcagagcg cttttgaaaa ccaaaagcgc tctgaagacg
     9961 cactttcaaa aaaccaaaaa cgcaccggac tgtaacgagc tactaaaata ttgcgaatac
    10021 cgcttccaca aacattgctc aaaagtatct ctttgctata tatctctgtg ctatatccct
    10081 atataaccta cccatccacc tttcgctcct tgaacttgca tctaaactcg acctctacat
    10141 tttttatgtt tatctctagt attactcttt agacaaaaaa attgtagtaa gaactattca
    10201 tagagtgaat cgaaaacaat acgaaaatgt aaacatttcc tatacgtagt atatagagac
    10261 aaaatagaag aaaccgttca taattttctg accaatgaag aatcatcaac gctatcactt
    10321 tctgttcaca aagtatgcgc aatccacatc ggtatagaat ataatcgggg atgcctttat
    10381 cttgaaaaaa tgcacccgca gcttcgctag taatcagtaa acgcgggaag tggagtcagg
    10441 ctttttttat ggaagagaaa atagacacca aagtagcctt cttctaacct taacggacct
    10501 acagtgcaaa aagttatcaa gagactgcat tatagagcgc acaaaggaga aaaaaagtaa
    10561 tctaagatgc tttgttagaa aaatagcgct ctcgggatgc atttttgtag aacaaaaaag
    10621 aagtatagat tctttgttgg taaaatagcg ctctcgcgtt gcatttctgt tctgtaaaaa
    10681 tgcagctcag attctttgtt tgaaaaatta gcgctctcgc gttgcatttt tgttttacaa
    10741 aaatgaagca cagattcttc gttggtaaaa tagcgctttc gcgttgcatt tctgttctgt
    10801 aaaaatgcag ctcagattct ttgtttgaaa aattagcgct ctcgcgttgc atttttgttc
    10861 tacaaaatga agcacagatg cttcgttgct
//
