[The description below was written by a language model from this plasmid's Addgene catalogue record and the feature table of its GenBank file.]
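Description:
pGADT7 Hsh155 P369E is a yeast two-hybrid "prey" plasmid built on the Clontech pGADT7 shuttle backbone. It carries the Saccharomyces cerevisiae HSH155 gene (YMR288W) with a P369E substitution. In E. coli it replicates from a high-copy ColE1/pUC-type origin and is selected through the beta-lactamase (AmpR) gene. In yeast it is maintained as a multicopy episome by the 2μ origin, and the LEU2 marker with its own promoter allows selection in leucine-auxotrophic strains. The catalogue gives a total size of 10,910 bp, whereas the held sequence record is 10,890 bp, a small discrepancy the record does not explain.

The expression cassette is driven by the constitutive yeast ADH1 promoter and closed by the ADH1 terminator. It encodes, in order, an SV40 large T antigen nuclear localization signal, the GAL4 transcriptional activation domain and an HA epitope tag. The roughly 2.9 kb HSH155 insert was cloned between XmaI and BamHI sites, so both the activation domain and the HA tag are N-terminal to it. The insert itself is not annotated in the feature table but fits the unannotated interval between the HA tag and the terminator. A T7 promoter and a Kozak-type initiation sequence lie between the GAL4 domain and the HA tag, which would permit in vitro transcription and translation of the HA-tagged protein without the activation domain. Two loxP sites and lac promoter/operator remnants are also annotated in the backbone.

Paired with a GAL4 DNA-binding-domain bait, the fusion reports on protein interactions of Hsh155 P369E. The associated publication studied myelodysplastic syndrome-associated SF3b1 mutations and branchsite selection fidelity in yeast.
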