Addgene plasmid #87301: pGADT7 Hsh155 P369E
Purpose: Encodes Y2H Gal4 activation domain for Hsh155 P369E
Depositing lab: Aaron Hoskins. Depositing organization: University of Wisconsin, Madison. Publication: SF3b1 mutations associated with myelodysplastic syndromes alter the fidelity of branchsite selection in yeast. Carrocci TJ, Zoerner DM, Paulson JC, Hoskins AA. Nucleic Acids Res. 2017 Jan 6. pii: gkw1349. doi: 10.1093/nar/gkw1349. PubMed 28062854.
Backbone
  Vector backbone: pGADT7
  Backbone manufacturer: Clontech
  Backbone size w/o insert (bp): 7987
  Total vector size (bp): 10910
  Vector type: Bacterial Expression, Yeast Expression
  Selectable markers: LEU2
Growth in bacteria
  Bacterial resistance: Ampicillin, 100 μg/mL
  Growth temperature: 37°C
  Growth strain: DH5alpha
  Copy number: Unknown
Gene/Insert
  Gene/Insert name: HSH155
  Species: S. cerevisiae (budding yeast)
  Insert size (bp): 2923
  Mutation: P369E
  GenBank ID: NP_014015.1
  Entrez Gene: HSH155 (a.k.a. YMR288W)
  Tag / fusion protein: GAL4 AD (N terminal on backbone); HA (N terminal on backbone)
  Cloning method: Restriction Enzyme; 5′ cloning site XmaI (not destroyed); 3′ cloning site BamHI (not destroyed)
  Sequencing primers: 5′ CCAGTGAATTCCACCCGGGAATGAGTCATCCGATTCAATTTG; 3′ GCTCGAGCTCGATGGATCCTCACAGAACTAAATCCAGTTCTTC
Terms and licenses: Academic/Nonprofit Terms; Industry Terms: Not Available to Industry
How to cite: pGADT7 Hsh155 P369E was a gift from Aaron Hoskins (Addgene plasmid # 87301 ; http://n2t.net/addgene:87301 ; RRID:Addgene_87301)
